Addgene plasmid #147764: pN1-HsSmg5-del267-809-V5-SBP-MBP_V
Purpose: Mammalian Expression of HsSmg5-del267-809
Depositing lab: Elisa Izaurralde. Depositing organization: Max Planck Institute for Developmental Biology. Publication: The SMG5-SMG7 heterodimer directly recruits the CCR4-NOT deadenylase complex to mRNAs containing nonsense codons via interaction with POP2. Loh B, Jonas S, Izaurralde E. Genes Dev. 2013 Oct 1;27(19):2125-38. doi: 10.1101/gad.226951.113. PubMed 24115769.
Backbone
  Vector backbone: Unknown
  Vector type: Mammalian Expression
Growth in bacteria
  Bacterial resistance: Kanamycin, 50 μg/mL
  Growth temperature: 37°C
  Growth strain: DH5alpha
  Copy number: High Copy
Gene/Insert
  Gene/Insert name: HsSmg5-del267-809
  Species: H. sapiens (human)
  Mutation: one silent mutation C969T compared to the sequence given by NCBI: NM_015327.2.
  Entrez Gene: SMG5 (a.k.a. EST1B, LPTS-RP1, LPTSRP1, SMG-5)
  Cloning method: Unknown
Terms and licenses: Academic/Nonprofit Terms; Industry Terms: Not Available to Industry
Depositor comments: Plasmids from this collection were made available to the research community and donated after the lab closed. Please note that the sequence provided by the depositing laboratory may be theoretical/predicted or based on Sanger sequencing results. There may be discrepancies between sequencing results obtained by Addgene and the depositor sequence. If an Addgene verified sequence is not available, please contact before placing your order to request that our lab fully sequence the plasmid.
How to cite: pN1-HsSmg5-del267-809-V5-SBP-MBP_V was a gift from Elisa Izaurralde (Addgene plasmid # 147764 ; http://n2t.net/addgene:147764 ; RRID:Addgene_147764)
