[The description below was written by a language model from this plasmid's Addgene catalogue record and pLannotate feature annotations shown in this document.]
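Description:
pN1-HsSmg5-del267-809-V5-SBP-MBP_V is a 6,733-nt mammalian expression plasmid encoding an internal deletion mutant of human SMG5 (also known as EST1B), a factor in nonsense-mediated mRNA decay. The catalogue lists the backbone as unknown, although the "pN1" name and the arrangement of parts suggest an N1-style layout in which the tags lie downstream of the cloning site. The CMV immediate early enhancer and promoter drive transcription. The unannotated stretch between the two multiple-cloning-site fragments presumably holds the SMG5 coding sequence lacking the region numbered 267–809. The record also notes one silent change (C969T) relative to the NCBI reference transcript. Directly after the insert come a V5 epitope tag, a streptavidin-binding peptide (SBP) and a cytosolic, signal-sequence-free maltose binding protein (MBP), so the protein is expected to carry a C-terminal V5-SBP-MBP tag. An SV40 polyadenylation signal ends the transcription unit. The short large T antigen, ble and bGH poly(A) fragments in the annotation are probably residual sequence or chance matches rather than functional elements.

The plasmid is propagated in E. coli from a high-copy ColE1/pUC-type origin, and an f1 origin is also present. A single NeoR/KanR gene provides selection in both hosts. A bacterial promoter upstream of it gives kanamycin resistance, while the SV40 early promoter and HSV TK poly(A) signal allow G418 selection in mammalian cells. The tag combination suits immunodetection through V5 and affinity pulldown on streptavidin. This fits the associated study of how the SMG5-SMG7 heterodimer recruits the CCR4-NOT deadenylase complex, where deletion mutants like this one would help map interaction regions. The depositor's sequence may be theoretical rather than fully verified.
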