Features (pLannotate 1.2.2; 17 found; start..end, strand, type, name):
     61..364     +  enhancer       CMV enhancer: human cytomegalovirus immediate early enhancer
    365..568     +  promoter       CMV promoter: human cytomegalovirus (CMV) immediate early promoter
    591..634     +  misc_feature   MCS (fragment): multiple cloning site
   2064..2096    +  misc_feature   MCS (fragment): multiple cloning site
   2104..2145    +  CDS            V5 tag: epitope tag from simian virus 5
   2167..2280    +  CDS            SBP: streptavidin-binding peptide selected from a peptide library; binds streptavidin with nanomolar affinity (Keefe et al., 2001)
   2305..3396    +  CDS            MBP: maltose binding protein from E. coli; malE (mutated); This version of the gene does not encode a signal sequence, so MBP will remain in the cytosol.
   3415..3498    +  CDS            large T antigen (fragment): large T antigen from SV40 (simian virus 40)
   3521..3642    +  polyA_signal   SV40 poly(A) signal: SV40 polyadenylation signal
   3676..4104    -  rep_origin     f1 ori (sequence partly withheld): f1 bacteriophage origin of replication; arrow indicates direction of (+) strand synthesis
   4131..4235    +  promoter       AmpR promoter: bla
   4237..4594    +  promoter       SV40 promoter: SV40 enhancer and early promoter
   4629..5423    +  CDS            NeoR/KanR: aminoglycoside phosphotransferase from Tn5; aph(3')-II (or nptII); confers resistance to neomycin, kanamycin, and G418 (Geneticin®)
   5444..5596    +  CDS            ble (fragment): BLE_KLEPN - Experimental evidence at protein level: Swiss-Prot protein existence level 1. Binding protein with a strong affinity to the bleomycin family of antibiotics. Binds to CL990; an antimitotic-antibiotic compound. From Klebsiella pneumoniae.
   5655..5702    +  polyA_signal   HSV TK poly(A) signal: herpes simplex virus thymidine kinase polyadenylation signal (Cole and Stacy, 1985)
   5793..5809    -  polyA_signal   bGH poly(A) signal (fragment): bovine growth hormone polyadenylation signal
   6031..6619    +  rep_origin     ori: high-copy-number ColE1/pMB1/pBR322/pUC origin of replication
>Addgene plasmid #147764 | pN1-HsSmg5-del267-809-V5-SBP-MBP_V | depositor full sequence | sequence record 290211 | Full Sequence
TAGTTATTAATAGTAATCAATTACGGGGTCATTAGTTCATAGCCCATATATGGAGTTCCGCGTTACATAA
CTTACGGTAAATGGCCCGCCTGGCTGACCGCCCAACGACCCCCGCCCATTGACGTCAATAATGACGTATG
TTCCCATAGTAACGCCAATAGGGACTTTCCATTGACGTCAATGGGTGGAGTATTTACGGTAAACTGCCCA
CTTGGCAGTACATCAAGTGTATCATATGCCAAGTACGCCCCCTATTGACGTCAATGACGGTAAATGGCCC
GCCTGGCATTATGCCCAGTACATGACCTTATGGGACTTTCCTACTTGGCAGTACATCTACGTATTAGTCA
TCGCTATTACCATGGTGATGCGGTTTTGGCAGTACATCAATGGGCGTGGATAGCGGTTTGACTCACGGGG
ATTTCCAAGTCTCCACCCCATTGACGTCAATGGGAGTTTGTTTTGGCACCAAAATCAACGGGACTTTCCA
AAATGTCGTAACAACTCCGCCCCATTGACGCAAATGGGCGGTAGGCGTGTACGGTGGGAGGTCTATATAA
GCAGAGCTGGTTTAGTGAACCGTCAGATCCGCTAGCGCTACCGGACTCAGATCTCGAGCTCAAGCTTCGA
ATTCGCAACATGAGCCAAGGCCCCCCCACAGGGGAGAGCAGCGAGCCCGAAGCAAAAGTCCTCCACACTA
AGCGGCTTTACCGGGCTGTGGTGGAGGCTGTGCATCGACTTGACCTCATCCTTTGCAACAAAACTGCTTA
TCAAGAAGTATTCAAACCAGAAAACATTAGCCTGAGGAACAAGCTGCGTGAGCTCTGCGTCAAGCTTATG
TTCCTGCACCCAGTGGACTATGGGAGAAAGGCTGAGGAGCTGCTGTGGAGAAAGGTATACTATGAAGTTA
TCCAGCTTATCAAGACTAACAAAAAGCACATCCACAGCCGGAGCACTTTGGAATGTGCCTACAGGACGCA
CCTGGTTGCTGGTATTGGCTTCTACCAGCATCTCCTTCTCTATATCCAGTCCCACTACCAGCTGGAACTG
CAGTGCTGCATCGACTGGACCCATGTCACTGACCCCCTCATAGGATGCAAGAAGCCAGTGTCTGCCTCAG
GGAAGGAGATGGATTGGGCACAGATGGCATGTCACCGATGTCTGGTGTATCTGGGGGATTTGTCCCGATA
TCAGAATGAATTAGCTGGCGTAGATACCGAGCTGCTAGCCGAGAGATTTTACTACCAAGCCCTGTCAGTA
GCTCCTCAGATTGGAATGCCCTTCAATCAGCTGGGCACCCTGGCAGGCAGCAAGTACTATAATGTGGAAG
CCATGTATTGCTACCTGCGCTGCATCCAGTCAGAAGTGTCCTTTGAGGGAGCCTATGGGAACCTCAAGCG
GCTGTATGACAAGGCAGCCAAAATGTACCACCAACTGAAGGCACAGTTCCGAATGGCACAGGAGGAAGCT
CGTCGGAACAGGCTCATGAGAGACATGGCTCAGCTACGACTTCAGCTCGAAGTGTCTCAGCTGGAGGGCA
GCCTGCAGCAGCCCAAGGCCCAGTCAGCCATGTCTCCCTACCTCGTCCCTGACACCCAGGCCCTCTGCCA
CCATCTCCCTGTCATCCGCCAACTGGCCACCAGTGGCCGCTTCATTGTCATCATCCCAAGGACAGTGATC
GATGGCCTGGATTTGCTGAAGAAGGAACACCCAGGGGCCCGGGATGGGATTCGGTACCTGGAGGCAGAGT
TTAAAAAAGGAAACAGGTACATTCGCTGCCAGAAAGAGGTGGGAAAGAGCTTTGAGCGGCATAAGCTGAA
GAGGCAGGATGCAGATGCCTGGACTCTCTATAAGATCCTAGACAGCTGCAAACAGCTGACTCTGGCCCAG
GGGGCAGGTGAGGAGGATCCGAGTGGCATGGTGACCATCATCACAGGCCTTCCACTGGACAACCCCAGCG
TGCTTTCAGGCCCCATGCAGGCAGCCCTGCAGGCCGCTGCCCACGCCAGTGTGGACATCAAGAATGTTCT
GGACTTCTACAAGCAGTGGAAGGAAATTGGTACGTCGACGGTACCGCGGGCCCGGGATCCACCGGTCCCT
CCAGGTAAGCCTATCCCTAACCCTCTCCTCGGTCTCGATTCTACGCCCGGAAGCGGTAGCGGTACCATGG
ACGAGAAGACCACCGGCTGGGGGGGCGGCCACGTGGTGGAGGGCCTGGCCGGCGAGCTGGAGCAGCTGCG
GGCCAGGCTGGAGCACCACCCTCAGGGCCAGCGGGAGCCCTCCGGCGGCTGCAAGCCCCTCGACATGAAA
ATCGAAGAAGGTAAACTGGTAATCTGGATTAACGGCGATAAAGGCTATAACGGTCTCGCTGAAGTCGGTA
AGAAATTCGAGAAAGATACCGGAATTAAAGTCACCGTTGAGCATCCGGATAAACTGGAAGAGAAATTCCC
GCAGGTTGCGGCAACTGGCGATGGCCCTGACATTATCTTCTGGGCACACGACCGCTTTGGTGGCTACGCT
CAATCTGGCCTGTTGGCTGAAATCACCCCGGACAAAGCGTTCCAGGACAAGCTGTATCCGTTTACCTGGG
ATGCCGTACGTTACAACGGCAAGCTGATTGCTTACCCGATCGCTGTTGAAGCGTTATCGCTGATTTATAA
CAAAGATCTGCTGCCGAACCCGCCAAAAACCTGGGAAGAGATCCCGGCGCTGGATAAAGAACTGAAAGCG
AAAGGTAAGAGCGCGCTGATGTTCAACCTGCAAGAACCGTACTTCACCTGGCCGCTGATTGCTGCTGACG
GGGGTTATGCGTTCAAGTATGAAAACGGCAAGTACGACATTAAAGACGTGGGCGTGGATAACGCTGGCGC
GAAAGCGGGTCTGACCTTCCTGGTTGACCTGATTAAAAGCAAACACATGAATGCAGACACCGATTACTCC
ATCGCAGAAGCTGCCTTTAATAAAGGCGAAACAGCGATGACCATCAACGGCCCGTGGGCATGGTCCAACA
TCGACACCAGCAAAGTGAATTATGGTGTAACGGTACTGCCGACCTTCAAGGGTCAACCATCCAAACCGTT
CGTTGGCGTGCTGAGCGCAGGTATTAACGCCGCCAGTCCGAACAAAGAGCTGGCGAAAGAGTTCCTCGAA
AACTATCTGCTGACTGATGAAGGTCTGGAAGCGGTTAATAAAGACAAACCGCTGGGTGCCGTAGCGCTGA
AGTCTTACGAGGAAGAGTTGGCGAAAGATCCACGTATTGCCGCCACCATGGAAAACGCCCAGAAAGGTGA
AATCATGCCGAACATCCCGCAGATGTCCGCTTTCTGGTATGCCGTGCGTACTGCGGTGATCAACGCCGCC
AGCGGTCGTCAGACTGTCGATGAAGCCCTGAAAGACTAAGCGGCCGCGACTCTAGATCATAATCAGCCAT
ACCACATTTGTAGAGGTTTTACTTGCTTTAAAAAACCTCCCACACCTCCCCCTGAACCTGAAACATAAAA
TGAATGCAATTGTTGTTGTTAACTTGTTTATTGCAGCTTATAATGGTTACAAATAAAGCAATAGCATCAC
AAATTTCACAAATAAAGCATTTTTTTCACTGCATTCTAGTTGTGGTTTGTCCAAACTCATCAATGTATCT
TAAGGCGTAAATTGTAAGCGTTAATATTTTGTTAAAATTCGCGTTAAATTTTTGTTAAATCAGCTCATTT
TTTAACCAATAGGCCGAAATCGGCAAAATCCCTTATAAATCAAAAGAATAGACCGAGATAGGGT
[37 nt withheld, positions 3775-3811]
AAAGAACGTGGACTCCAACGTCAAAGG
[49 nt withheld, positions 3839-3887]
T
[91 nt withheld, positions 3889-3979]
G
[124 nt withheld, positions 3981-4104]
CAGGTGGCACTTTTCGGGGAAATGTGCGCGGAACCCCTATTTGTTTATTTTTCTAAATACATTCAAATAT
GTATCCGCTCATGAGACAATAACCCTGATAAATGCTTCAATAATATTGAAAAAGGAAGAGTCCTGAGGCG
GAAAGAACCAGCTGTGGAATGTGTGTCAGTTAGGGTGTGGAAAGTCCCCAGGCTCCCCAGCAGGCAGAAG
TATGCAAAGCATGCATCTCAATTAGTCAGCAACCAGGTGTGGAAAGTCCCCAGGCTCCCCAGCAGGCAGA
AGTATGCAAAGCATGCATCTCAATTAGTCAGCAACCATAGTCCCGCCCCTAACTCCGCCCATCCCGCCCC
TAACTCCGCCCAGTTCCGCCCATTCTCCGCCCCATGGCTGACTAATTTTTTTTATTTATGCAGAGGCCGA
GGCCGCCTCGGCCTCTGAGCTATTCCAGAAGTAGTGAGGAGGCTTTTTTGGAGGCCTAGGCTTTTGCAAA
GATCGATCAAGAGACAGGATGAGGATCGTTTCGCATGATTGAACAAGATGGATTGCACGCAGGTTCTCCG
GCCGCTTGGGTGGAGAGGCTATTCGGCTATGACTGGGCACAACAGACAATCGGCTGCTCTGATGCCGCCG
TGTTCCGGCTGTCAGCGCAGGGGCGCCCGGTTCTTTTTGTCAAGACCGACCTGTCCGGTGCCCTGAATGA
ACTGCAAGACGAGGCAGCGCGGCTATCGTGGCTGGCCACGACGGGCGTTCCTTGCGCAGCTGTGCTCGAC
GTTGTCACTGAAGCGGGAAGGGACTGGCTGCTATTGGGCGAAGTGCCGGGGCAGGATCTCCTGTCATCTC
ACCTTGCTCCTGCCGAGAAAGTATCCATCATGGCTGATGCAATGCGGCGGCTGCATACGCTTGATCCGGC
TACCTGCCCATTCGACCACCAAGCGAAACATCGCATCGAGCGAGCACGTACTCGGATGGAAGCCGGTCTT
GTCGATCAGGATGATCTGGACGAAGAGCATCAGGGGCTCGCGCCAGCCGAACTGTTCGCCAGGCTCAAGG
CGAGCATGCCCGACGGCGAGGATCTCGTCGTGACCCATGGCGATGCCTGCTTGCCGAATATCATGGTGGA
AAATGGCCGCTTTTCTGGATTCATCGACTGTGGCCGGCTGGGTGTGGCGGACCGCTATCAGGACATAGCG
TTGGCTACCCGTGATATTGCTGAAGAGCTTGGCGGCGAATGGGCTGACCGCTTCCTCGTGCTTTACGGTA
TCGCCGCTCCCGATTCGCAGCGCATCGCCTTCTATCGCCTTCTTGACGAGTTCTTCTGAGCGGGACTCTG
GGGTTCGAAATGACCGACCAAGCGACGCCCAACCTGCCATCACGAGATTTCGATTCCACCGCCGCCTTCT
ATGAAAGGTTGGGCTTCGGAATCGTTTTCCGGGACGCCGGCTGGATGATCCTCCAGCGCGGGGATCTCAT
GCTGGAGTTCTTCGCCCACCCTAGGGGGAGGCTAACTGAAACACGGAAGGAGACAATACCGGAAGGAACC
CGCGCTATGACGGCAATAAAAAGACAGAATAAAACGCACGGTGTTGGGTCGTTTGTTCATAAACGCGGGG
TTCGGTCCCAGGGCTGGCACTCTGTCGATACCCCACCGAGACCCCATTGGGGCCAATACGCCCGCGTTTC
TTCCTTTTCCCCACCCCACCCCCCAAGTTCGGGTGAAGGCCCAGGGCTCGCAGCCAACGTCGGGGCGGCA
GGCCCTGCCATAGCCTCAGGTTACTCATATATACTTTAGATTGATTTAAAACTTCATTTTTAATTTAAAA
GGATCTAGGTGAAGATCCTTTTTGATAATCTCATGACCAAAATCCCTTAACGTGAGTTTTCGTTCCACTG
AGCGTCAGACCCCGTAGAAAAGATCAAAGGATCTTCTTGAGATCCTTTTTTTCTGCGCGTAATCTGCTGC
TTGCAAACAAAAAAACCACCGCTACCAGCGGTGGTTTGTTTGCCGGATCAAGAGCTACCAACTCTTTTTC
CGAAGGTAACTGGCTTCAGCAGAGCGCAGATACCAAATACTGTCCTTCTAGTGTAGCCGTAGTTAGGCCA
CCACTTCAAGAACTCTGTAGCACCGCCTACATACCTCGCTCTGCTAATCCTGTTACCAGTGGCTGCTGCC
AGTGGCGATAAGTCGTGTCTTACCGGGTTGGACTCAAGACGATAGTTACCGGATAAGGCGCAGCGGTCGG
GCTGAACGGGGGGTTCGTGCACACAGCCCAGCTTGGAGCGAACGACCTACACCGAACTGAGATACCTACA
GCGTGAGCTATGAGAAAGCGCCACGCTTCCCGAAGGGAGAAAGGCGGACAGGTATCCGGTAAGCGGCAGG
GTCGGAACAGGAGAGCGCACGAGGGAGCTTCCAGGGGGAAACGCCTGGTATCTTTATAGTCCTGTCGGGT
TTCGCCACCTCTGACTTGAGCGTCGATTTTTGTGATGCTCGTCAGGGGGGCGGAGCCTATGGAAAAACGC
CAGCAACGCGGCCTTTTTACGGTTCCTGGCCTTTTGCTGGCCTTTTGCTCACATGTTCTTTCCTGCGTTA
TCCCCTGATTCTGTGGATAACCGTATTACCGCCATGCAT
